>Addgene plasmid #90285 | pMST1211_BB2_E_AB_pcoxA:pyrGtrunc_AMA1_2.8 | depositor full sequence | sequence record 176369 | pMST1211_BB2_E_AB_pcoxA:pyrGtrunc_AMA1_2.8 sequence 7070 bps
AGTTAGGCCACCACTTCAAGAACTCTGTAGCACCGCCTACATACCTCGCTCTGCTAATCCTGTTACCAGT
GGCTGCTGCCAGTGGCGATAAGTCGTGTCTTACCGGGTTGGACTCAAGACGATAGTTACCGGATAAGGCG
CAGCGGTCGGGCTGAACGGGGGGTTCGTGCACACAGCCCAGCTTGGAGCGAACGACCTACACCGAACTGA
GATACCTACAGCGTGAGCTATGAGAAAGCGCCACGCTTCCCGAAGGGAGAAAGGCGGACAGGTATCCGGT
AAGCGGCAGGGTCGGAACAGGAGAGCGCACGAGGGAGCTTCCAGGGGGAAACGCCTGGTATCTTTATAGT
CCTGTCGGGTTTCGCCACCTCTGACTTGAGCGTCGATTTTTGTGATGCTCGTCAGGGGGGCGGAGCCTAT
GGAAAAACGCCAGCAACGCGGCCTTTTTACGGTTCCTGGCCTTTTGCTGGCCTTTTGCTCACATGTTCTT
TCCTGCGTTATCCCCTGATTCTGTGGATAACCGTATTACCGCCTTTGAGTGAGCTGATACCGCTCGCCGC
AGCCGAACGACCGAGCGCAGCGAGTCAGTGAGCGAGGAAGCGGAAGAGCGCCCAATACGCAAACCGCCTC
TCCCCGCGCGTTGGCCGATTCATTAATGCAGCTGGCACGACAGGTTTCCCGACTGGAAAGCGGGCAGTGA
GCGCAACACTAGTCGCAAAAAACCCCGCCCCTGACAGGGCGGGGTTTTTTCGCGGTCTCCGATCGGAGAC
GGGCACAAGGTTCATGAACCGAAGAGGATGGGAACCCCGACCATGGCCTGCGGCCGCAGCTATCAGTCCT
CTCAGCTGACGCCCCTCACGAACCCTCGCACTCTCCCGAAATGCTCTTCGGTGTCCATGGCGCATCATCT
CAGCAGCATCCCATGTCAAACCATGGCTTTGGGCCCACGGACTCTGTGGCCCTGCCGCAACATCACCATC
ACCATCGACTCCCGCCCCATGCAGCGCTGCGCGCCCCAGGGCGTCATGGAGTGAATGTGGAATCTCCTCC
TTTGCCCTCGGGCCCGCCGAGTGTGGTGGGCCAGCCTGGAATGCCTGATCCAGCCCCCAGGCCTCGAGGA
CCAAAACTGAAGTTTACTCCCGAAGAGGACGCTCTACTGGTGGAGTTGAAGGAAAACAAGAACTTGACGT
GGAAGCAAATTGCAGACTTCTTCCCGGGCCGAACGAGCGGTACCTTGCAAGTCCGATACTGCACCAAGCT
GAAGGCTAAGGATGTAGCTTGGAGTGACGAAATGGTTCGATTTGCTCCTGATGTATTTCTACGCCTGTCT
CACACATGCTAATGAAGGGAATAGGTACAAAGGCTGCAGCGGGCAATGCACGAGTACGAGAACGATCGGT
GGCGCATCATTGCAGGGAAGGTTGGAAATGGCTTCACCCCAGCTGCTTGCCGCGAGAAAGCCATGCAGCT
CCATGAGTAAAAGCGTTGGGGAATTTTCATATTTATATCTACTGTCGCCAGATTCGGCCCTGCTTGGACC
CTCTGATCTCCTTACTCTCCATATTGGTTCAAATGTCGGGTCACCGATAGGGCTGGTGGTGCAGGCTTGT
TGTAGGCACGGGAGGATGATCAGCATAACTCTGAGTCACTATAGGGACGGGTTGATGTAAGGTATTAAGT
GATGTATGATAATTCATTTTAGCCCGGGGGAACATATGGCGCCGGCATTTGTTCGTTCGCAATGAACCGA
CACTAGCGTCCGCTCTCGCAGTTTAGCACCGGCTGATCCCGGGCTGAACGCGGCCATTGCTCGGCCGGGG
CATGTGTTCCTTATCTACGGCAGACCGCAGATGACCACTGGAGCAGATTATAGACCCTAAGCCCTAAGCC
GGACACCCAATCGAGTAGGTCTGCGGACCAGGTCACTGCGGGCAGCCGGAGAAGCTCCGCAACCAATCAA
TCCCCGGCGCTGACTAAGGGCAGGCGACCACGGGCCGAAGCGGCTTCAAACTCACCTCAACCTCCAAACT
CCCTCATCTCCAAACGTCCTTGCCTTGTCTGCCGTCATTGCAACCCACCCACCAGGACACATGAGCAGCA
AGTCCCAGCTCACCTACACTGCCCGTGCCAGCAAGCATCCCAATGCTCTGGCGAAGAGGCTGTTCGAGAT
TGCCGAGGCCAAGAAAACCAATGTGACTGTCTCGGCTGACGTTACCACCACTAAGGAGCTACTAGATCTT
GCTGACCGTCTCGGTCCCTACATTGCCGTGATCAAAACCCACATCGATATCCTCTCTGATTTCAGCAACG
AGACTATTGAGGGACTTAAGGCTCTCGCGCAGAAGCACAACTTTCTCATCTTCGAGGACCGCAAGTTCAT
TGACATCGGCAACACGGTCCAGAAGCAATACCACGGCGGTACCCTCCGTATCTCGGAATGGGCCCACATC
ATCAACTGCAGCATTCTCCCTGGTGAGGGTATCGTCGAGGCTCTCGCTCAGACGGCGTCTGCACCGGACT
TCGCCTACGGCCCCGAACGCGGTCTGTTGATCTTGGCAGAGATGACCTCTAAGGGCTCCTTGGCTACCGG
CCAGTACACTACTTCCTCGGTCGATTATGCCCGGAAATACAAGAACTTCGTTATGGGATTCGTGTCGACG
CGCGCGTTGGGTGAGGTGCAGTCGGAAGTCAGCTCTCCTTCGGATGAGGAGGACTTTGTGGTTTTCACGA
CTGGTGTGAACATTAACCTCCAAGTCGCAATTGACCTACGCTTATGCTGCAGACGCGTTACGTATCGGAT
CCAGAATTCGTGATATCTGAATTCGTCGACAAGCTTATTTTTTGTATACTGTTTTGTGATAGCACGAAGT
TTTTCCACGGTATCTTGTTAAAAATATATATTTGTGGCGGGCTTACCTACATCAAATTAATAAGAGACTA
ATTATAAACTAAACACACAAGCAAGCTACTTTAGGGTAAAAGTTTATAAATGCTTTTGACGTATAAACGT
TGCTTGTATTTATTATTACAATTAAAGGTGGATAGAAAACCTAGAGACTAGTTAGAAACTAATCTCAGGT
TTGCGTTAAACTAAATCAGAGCCCGAGAGGTTAACAGAACCTAGAAGGGGACTAGATATCCGGGTAGGGA
AACAAAAAAAAAAAACAAGACAGCCACATATTAGGGAGACTAGTTAGAAGCTAGTTCCAGGACTAGGAAA
ATAAAAGACAATGATACCACAGTCTAGTTGACAACTAGATAGATTCTAGATTGAGGCCAAAGTCTCTGAG
ATCCAGGTTAGTTGCAACTAATACTAGTTAGTATCTAGTCTCCTATAACTCTGAAGCTAGAATAACTTAC
TACTATTATCCTCACCACTGTTCAGCTGCGCAAACGGAGTGATTGCAAGGTGTTCAGAGACTAGTTATTG
ACTAGTCAGTGACTAGCAATAACTAACAAGGTATTAACCTACCATGTCTGCCATCACCCTGCACTTCCTC
GGGCTCAGCAGCCTTTTCCTCCTCATTTTCATGCTCATTTTCCTTGTTTAAGACTGTGACTAGTCAAAGA
CTAGTCCAGAACCACAAAGGAGAAATGTCTTACCACTTTCTTCATTGCTTGTCTCTTTTGCATTATCCAT
GTCTGCAACTAGTTAGAGTCTAGTTAGTGACTAGTCCGACGAGGACTTGCTTGTCTCCGGATTGTTGGAG
GAACTCTCCAGGGCCTCAAGATCCACAACAGAGCCTTCTAGATGACTGGTCAATAACTAGTTGGTCTTTG
TCTGAGTCTGACTGACTTACGAGGTTGCATACTCGCTCCCTTTGCCTCGTCAATCGATGAGAAAAAGCGC
CAAAACTCGCAATATGGCTTTGAACCACACGGTGCTGAGACTAGTTAGAATCTAGTCCCAAACTAGCTTG
GATAGCTTACCTTTGCCCTTTGCGTTGCGACAGGTCTTGCAGGGTATGGTTCCTTTCTCACCAGCTGATT
TAGCTGCCTTGCTACCCTCACGGCGGATCTGCATAAAGAGTGGCTAGAGGTTATAAATTAGCACTGATCC
TAGGTACGGGGCTGAATGTAACTTGCCTTTCCTTTCTCATCGCGCGGCAAGACAGGCTTGCTCAAATTCC
TACCAGTCACAGGGGTATGCACGGCGTACGGACCACTTGAACTAGTCACAGATTAGTTAGCAACTAGTCT
GCATTGAATGGCTGTACTTACGGGCCCTCGCCATTGTCCTGATCATTTCCAGCTTCACCCTCGTTGCTGC
AAAGTAGTTAGTGACTAGTCAAGGACTAGTTGAAATGGGAGAAGAAACTCACGAATTCTCGACACCCTTA
GTATTGTGGTCCTTGGACTTGGTGCTGCTATATATTAGCTAATACACTAGTTAGACTCACAGAAACTTAC
GCAGCTCGCTTGCGCTTCTTGGTAGGAGTCGGGGTTGGGAGAACAGTGCCTTCAAACAAGCCTTCATACC
ATGCTACTTGACTAGTCAGGGACTAGTCACCAAGTAATCTAGATAGGACTTGCCTTTGGCCTCCATCAGT
TCCTTCATAGTGGGAGGTCCATTGTGCAATGTAAACTCCATGCCGTGGGAGTTCTTGTCCTTCAAGTGCT
TGACCAATATGTTTCTGTTGGCAGAGGGAACCTGTCAACTAGTTAATAACTAGTCAGAAACTAGTATAGC
AGTAGACTCACTGTACGCTTGAGGCATCCCTTCACTCGGCAGTAGACTTCATATGGATGGATATCAGGCA
CGCCATTGTCGTCCTGTGGACTAGTCAGTAACTAGGCTTAAAGCTAGTCGGGTCGGCTTACTATCTTGAA
ATCCGGCAGCGTAAGCTCCCCGTCCTTAACTGCCTCGAGATAGTGACAGTACTCTGGGGACTTTCGGAGA
TCGTTATCGCGAATGCTCGGCATACTAATCGTTGACTAGTCTTGGACTAGTCCCGAGCAAAAAGGATTGG
AGGAGGAGGAGGAAGGTGAGAGTGAGACAAAGAGCGAAATAAGAGCTTCAAAGGCTATCTCTAAGCAGTA
TGAAGGTTAAGTATCTAGTTCTTGACTAGATTTAAAAGAGATTTCGACTAGTTATGTACCTGGAGTTTGG
ATATAGGAATGTGTTGTGGTAACGAAATGTAAGGGGGAGGAAAGAAAAAGTCGGTCAAGAGGTAACTCTA
AGTCGGCCATTCCTTTTTGGGAGGCGCTAACCATAAACGGCATGGTCGACTTAGAGTTAGCTCAGGGAAT
TTAGGGAGTTATCTGCGACCACCGAGGAACGGCGGAATGCCAAAGAATCCCGATGGAGCTCTAGCTGGCG
GTTGACAACCCCACCTTTTGGCGTTTCTGCGGCGTTGCAGGCGGGACTGGATACTTCGTAGAACCAGAAA
GGCAAGGCAGAACGCGCTCAGCAAGAGTGTTGGAAGTGATAGCATGATGTGCCTTGTTAACTAGGTCAAA
ATCTGCAGTATGCTTGATGTTATCCAAAGTGTGAGAGAGGAAGGTCCAAACATACACGATTGGGAGAGGG
CCTAGGTATAAGAGTTTTTGAGTAGAACGCATGTGAGCCCAGCCATCTCGAGGAGATTAAACACGGGCCG
GCATTTGATGGCTATGTTAGTACCCCAATGGAAAGCCTGAGAGTCCAGTGGCGCTCCGGGGAGACCACCG
GTGCCGCTACAGGGCGCGTCAGGTGGCACTTTTCGGGGAAATGTGCGCGGAACCCCTATTTGTTTATTTT
TCTAAATACATTCAAATATGTATCCGCTCATGAGACAATAACCCTGATAAATGCTTCAATAATATTGAAA
AAGGAAGAGTATGAGTATTCAACATTTCCGTGTCGCCCTTATTCCCTTTTTTGCGGCATTTTGCCTTCCT
GTTTTTGCTCACCCAGAAACGCTGGTGAAAGTAAAAGATGCTGAAGATCAGTTGGGTGCACGAGTGGGTT
ACATCGAACTGGATCTCAACAGCGGTAAGATCCTTGAGAGTTTTCGCCCCGAAGAACGTTTTCCAATGAT
GAGCACTTTTAAAGTTCTGCTATGTGGCGCGGTATTATCCCGTATTGACGCCGGGCAAGAGCAACTCGGT
CGCCGCATACACTATTCTCAGAATGACTTGGTTGAGTACTCACCAGTCACAGAAAAGCATCTTACGGATG
GCATGACAGTAAGAGAATTATGCAGTGCTGCCATAACCATGAGTGATAACACTGCGGCCAACTTACTTCT
GACAACGATCGGAGGACCGAAGGAGCTAACCGCTTTTTTGCACAACATGGGGGATCATGTAACTCGCCTT
GATCGTTGGGAACCGGAGCTGAATGAAGCCATACCAAACGACGAGCGTGACACCACGATGCCTGTAGCAA
TGGCAACAACGTTGCGCAAACTATTAACTGGCGAACTACTTACTCTAGCTTCCCGGCAACAATTAATAGA
CTGGATGGAGGCGGATAAAGTTGCAGGACCACTTCTGCGCTCGGCCCTTCCGGCTGGCTGGTTTATTGCT
GATAAATCTGGAGCCGGTGAGCGTGGCTCTCGCGGTATCATTGCAGCACTGGGGCCAGATGGTAAGCCCT
CCCGTATCGTAGTTATCTACACGACGGGGAGTCAGGCAACTATGGATGAACGAAATAGACAGATCGCTGA
GATAGGTGCCTCACTGATTAAGCATTGGTAACTGTCAGACCAAGTTTACTCATATATACTTTAGATTGAT
TTAAAACTTCATTTTTAATTTAAAAGGATCTAGGTGAAGATCCTTTTTGATAATCTCATGAACAATAAAA
CTGTCTGCTTACATAAACAGTAATACAAGGGGTGTAGATCTCATGACCAAAATCCCTTAACGTGAGTTTT
CGTTCCACTGAGCGTCAGACCCCGTAGAAAAGATCAAAGGATCTTCTTGAGATCCTTTTTTTCTGCGCGT
AATCTGCTGCTTGCAAACAAAAAAACCACCGCTACCAGCGGTGGTTTGTTTGCCGGATCAAGAGCTACCA
ACTCTTTTTCCGAAGGTAACTGGCTTCAGCAGAGCGCAGATACCAAATACTGTCCTTCTAGTGTAGCCGT
Features (pLannotate 1.2.2; 7 found; start..end, strand, type, name):
    608..700     +  CDS            lacI (fragment): lac repressor; lacI; The lac repressor binds to the lac operator to inhibit transcription in E. coli. This inhibition can be relieved by adding lactose or isopropyl-β-D-thiogalactopyranoside (IPTG).
   2103..2747    +  CDS            URA3 (fragment): PYRF_YEAST - Experimental evidence at protein level: Swiss-Prot protein existence level 1. From Saccharomyces cerevisiae (strain ATCC 204508 / S288c) (Baker's yeast).
   2832..5651    -  rep_origin     AMA1 (fragment): replication origin from Aspergillus nidulans (Aleksenko and Clutterbuck, 1996)
   5673..5689    -  rep_origin     f1 ori (fragment): f1 bacteriophage origin of replication; arrow indicates direction of (+) strand synthesis
   5716..5820    +  promoter       AmpR promoter: bla
   5821..6681    +  CDS            AmpR: β-lactamase; bla; confers resistance to ampicillin, carbenicillin, and related antibiotics
   6907..425     +  rep_origin     ori (across the origin): high-copy-number ColE1/pMB1/pBR322/pUC origin of replication
