>Addgene plasmid #90285 | pMST1211_BB2_E_AB_pcoxA:pyrGtrunc_AMA1_2.8 | addgene full sequence | sequence record 181722 | Addgene NGS Result
ATCTCAGAGACTTTGGCCTCAATCTAGAATCTATCTAGTTGTCAACTAGACTGTGGTATCATTGTCTTTT
ATTTTCCTAGTCCTGGAACTAGCTTCTAACTAGTCTCCCTAATATGTGGCTGTCTTGTTTTTTTTTTTTG
TTTCCCTACCCGGATATCTAGTCCCCTTCTAGGTTCTGTTAACCTCTCGGGCTCTGATTTAGTTTAACGC
AAACCTGAGATTAGTTTCTAACTAGTCTCTAGGTTTTCTATCCACCTTTAATTGTAATAATAAATACAAG
CAACGTTTATACGTCAAAAGCATTTATAAACTTTTACCCTAAAGTAGCTTGCTTGTGTGTTTAGTTTATA
ATTAGTCTCTTATTAATTTGATGTAGGTAAGCCCGCCACAAATATATATTTTTAACAAGATACCGTGGAA
AAACTTCGTGCTATCACAAAACAGTATACAAAAAATAAGCTTGTCGACGAATTCAGATATCACGAATTCT
GGATCCGATACGTAACGCGTCTGCAGCATAAGCGTAGGTCAATTGCGACTTGGAGGTTAATGTTCACACC
AGTCGTGAAAACCACAAAGTCCTCCTCATCCGAAGGAGAGCTGACTTCCGACTGCACCTCACCCAACGCG
CGCGTCGACACGAATCCCATAACGAAGTTCTTGTATTTCCGGGCATAATCGACCGAGGAAGTAGTGTACT
GGCCGGTAGCCAAGGAGCCCTTAGAGGTCATCTCTGCCAAGATCAACAGACCGCGTTCGGGGCCGTAGGC
GAAGTCCGGTGCAGACGCCGTCTGAGCGAGAGCCTCGACGATACCCTCACCAGGGAGAATGCTGCAGTTG
ATGATGTGGGCCCATTCCGAGATACGGAGGGTACCGCCGTGGTATTGCTTCTGGACCGTGTTGCCGATGT
CAATGAACTTGCGGTCCTCGAAGATGAGAAAGTTGTGCTTCTGCGCGAGAGCCTTAAGTCCCTCAATAGT
CTCGTTGCTGAAATCAGAGAGGATATCGATGTGGGTTTTGATCACGGCAATGTAGGGACCGAGACGGTCA
GCAAGATCTAGTAGCTCCTTAGTGGTGGTAACGTCAGCCGAGACAGTCACATTGGTTTTCTTGGCCTCGG
CAATCTCGAACAGCCTCTTCGCCAGAGCATTGGGATGCTTGCTGGCACGGGCAGTGTAGGTGAGCTGGGA
CTTGCTGCTCATGTGTCCTGGTGGGTGGGTTGCAATGACGGCAGACAAGGCAAGGACGTTTGGAGATGAG
GGAGTTTGGAGGTTGAGGTGAGTTTGAAGCCGCTTCGGCCCGTGGTCGCCTGCCCTTAGTCAGCGCCGGG
GATTGATTGGTTGCGGAGCTTCTCCGGCTGCCCGCAGTGACCTGGTCCGCAGACCTACTCGATTGGGTGT
CCGGCTTAGGGCTTAGGGTCTATAATCTGCTCCAGTGGTCATCTGCGGTCTGCCGTAGATAAGGAACACA
TGCCCCGGCCGAGCAATGGCCGCGTTCAGCCCGGGATCAGCCGGTGCTAAACTGCGAGAGCGGACGCTAG
TGTCGGTTCATTGCGAACGAACAAATGCCGGCGCCATATGTTCCCCCGGGCTAAAATGAATTATCATACA
TCACTTAATACCTTACATCAACCCGTCCCTATAGTGACTCAGAGTTATGCTGATCATCCTCCCGTGCCTA
CAACAAGCCTGCACCACCAGCCCTATCGGTGACCCGACATTTGAACCAATATGGAGAGTAAGGAGATCAG
AGGGTCCAAGCAGGGCCGAATCTGGCGACAGTAGATATAAATATGAAAATTCCCCAACGCTTTTACTCAT
GGAGCTGCATGGCTTTCTCGCGGCAAGCAGCTGGGGTGAAGCCATTTCCAACCTTCCCTGCAATGATGCG
CCACCGATCGTTCTCGTACTCGTGCATTGCCCGCTGCAGCCTTTGTACCTATTCCCTTCATTAGCATGTG
TGAGACAGGCGTAGAAATACATCAGGAGCAAATCGAACCATTTCGTCACTCCAAGCTACATCCTTAGCCT
TCAGCTTGGTGCAGTATCGGACTTGCAAGGTACCGCTCGTTCGGCCCGGGAAGAAGTCTGCAATTTGCTT
CCACGTCAAGTTCTTGTTTTCCTTCAACTCCACCAGTAGAGCGTCCTCTTCGGGAGTAAACTTCAGTTTT
GGTCCTCGAGGCCTGGGGGCTGGATCAGGCATTCCAGGCTGGCCCACCACACTCGGCGGGCCCGAGGGCA
AAGGAGGAGATTCCACATTCACTCCATGACGCCCTGGGGCGCGCAGCGCTGCATGGGGCGGGAGTCGATG
GTGATGGTGATGTTGCGGCAGGGCCACAGAGTCCGTGGGCCCAAAGCCATGGTTTGACATGGGATGCTGC
TGAGATGATGCGCCATGGACACCGAAGAGCATTTCGGGAGAGTGCGAGGGTTCGTGAGGGGCGTCAGCTG
AGAGGACTGATAGCTGCGGCCGCAGGCCATGGTCGGGGTTCCCATCCTCTTCGGTTCATGAACCTTGTGC
CCGTCTCCGATCGGAGACCGCGAAAAAACCCCGCCCTGTCAGGGGCGGGGTTTTTTGCGACTAGTGTTGC
GCTCACTGCCCGCTTTCCAGTCGGGAAACCTGTCGTGCCAGCTGCATTAATGAATCGGCCAACGCGCGGG
GAGAGGCGGTTTGCGTATTGGGCGCTCTTCCGCTTCCTCGCTCACTGACTCGCTGCGCTCGGTCGTTCGG
CTGCGGCGAGCGGTATCAGCTCACTCAAAGGCGGTAATACGGTTATCCACAGAATCAGGGGATAACGCAG
GAAAGAACATGTGAGCAAAAGGCCAGCAAAAGGCCAGGAACCGTAAAAAGGCCGCGTTGCTGGCGTTTTT
CCATAGGCTCCGCCCCCCTGACGAGCATCACAAAAATCGACGCTCAAGTCAGAGGTGGCGAAACCCGACA
GGACTATAAAGATACCAGGCGTTTCCCCCTGGAAGCTCCCTCGTGCGCTCTCCTGTTCCGACCCTGCCGC
TTACCGGATACCTGTCCGCCTTTCTCCCTTCGGGAAGCGTGGCGCTTTCTCATAGCTCACGCTGTAGGTA
TCTCAGTTCGGTGTAGGTCGTTCGCTCCAAGCTGGGCTGTGTGCACGAACCCCCCGTTCAGCCCGACCGC
TGCGCCTTATCCGGTAACTATCGTCTTGAGTCCAACCCGGTAAGACACGACTTATCGCCACTGGCAGCAG
CCACTGGTAACAGGATTAGCAGAGCGAGGTATGTAGGCGGTGCTACAGAGTTCTTGAAGTGGTGGCCTAA
CTACGGCTACACTAGAAGAACAGTATTTGGTATCTGCGCTCTGCTGAAGCCAGTTACCTTCGGAAAAAGA
GTTGGTAGCTCTTGATCCGGCAAACAAACCACCGCTGGTAGCGGTGGTTTTTTTGTTTGCAAGCAGCAGA
TTACGCGCAGAAAAAAAGGATCTCAAGAAGATCCTTTGATCTTTTCTACGGGGTCTGACGCTCAGTGGAA
CGAAAACTCACGTTAAGGGATTTTGGTCATGAGATCTACACCCCTTGTATTACTGTTTATGTAAGCAGAC
AGTTTTATTGTTCATGAGATTATCAAAAAGGATCTTCACCTAGATCCTTTTAAATTAAAAATGAAGTTTT
AAATCAATCTAAAGTATATATGAGTAAACTTGGTCTGACAGTTACCAATGCTTAATCAGTGAGGCACCTA
TCTCAGCGATCTGTCTATTTCGTTCATCCATAGTTGCCTGACTCCCCGTCGTGTAGATAACTACGATACG
GGAGGGCTTACCATCTGGCCCCAGTGCTGCAATGATACCGCGAGAGCCACGCTCACCGGCTCCAGATTTA
TCAGCAATAAACCAGCCAGCCGGAAGGGCCGAGCGCAGAAGTGGTCCTGCAACTTTATCCGCCTCCATCC
AGTCTATTAATTGTTGCCGGGAAGCTAGAGTAAGTAGTTCGCCAGTTAATAGTTTGCGCAACGTTGTTGC
CATTGCTACAGGCATCGTGGTGTCACGCTCGTCGTTTGGTATGGCTTCATTCAGCTCCGGTTCCCAACGA
TCAAGGCGAGTTACATGATCCCCCATGTTGTGCAAAAAAGCGGTTAGCTCCTTCGGTCCTCCGATCGTTG
TCAGAAGTAAGTTGGCCGCAGTGTTATCACTCATGGTTATGGCAGCACTGCATAATTCTCTTACTGTCAT
GCCATCCGTAAGATGCTTTTCTGTGACTGGTGAGTACTCAACCAAGTCATTCTGAGAATAGTGTATGCGG
CGACCGAGTTGCTCTTGCCCGGCGTCAATACGGGATAATACCGCGCCACATAGCAGAACTTTAAAAGTGC
TCATCATTGGAAAACGTTCTTCGGGGCGAAAACTCTCAAGGATCTTACCGCTGTTGAGATCCAGTTCGAT
GTAACCCACTCGTGCACCCAACTGATCTTCAGCATCTTTTACTTTCACCAGCGTTTCTGGGTGAGCAAAA
ACAGGAAGGCAAAATGCCGCAAAAAAGGGAATAAGGGCGACACGGAAATGTTGAATACTCATACTCTTCC
TTTTTCAATATTATTGAAGCATTTATCAGGGTTATTGTCTCATGAGCGGATACATATTTGAATGTATTTA
GAAAAATAAACAAATAGGGGTTCCGCGCACATTTCCCCGAAAAGTGCCACCTGACGCGCCCTGTAGCGGC
ACCGGTGGTCTCCCCGGAGCGCCACTGGACTCTCAGGCTTTCCATTGGGGTACTAACATAGCCATCAAAT
GCCGGCCCGTGTTTAATCTCCTCGAGATGGCTGGGCTCACATGCGTTCTACTCAAAAACTCTTATACCTA
GGCCCTCTCCCAATCGTGTATGTTTGGACCTTCCTCTCTCACACTTTGGATAACATCAAGCATACTGCAG
ATTTTGACCTAGTTAACAAGGCACATCATGCTATCACTTCCAACACTCTTGCTGAGCGCGTTCTGCCTTG
CCTTTCTGGTTCTACGAAGTATCCAGTCCCGCCTGCAACGCCGCAGAAACGCCAAAAGGTGGGGTTGTCA
ACCGCCAGCTAGAGCTCCATCGGGATTCTTTGGCATTCCGCCGTTCCTCGGTGGTCGCAGATAACTCCCT
AAATTCCCTGAGCTAACTCTAAGTCGACCATGCCGTTTATGGTTAGCGCCTCCCAAAAAGGAATGGCCGA
CTTAGAGTTACCTCTTGACCGACTTTTTCTTTCCTCCCCCTTACATTTCGTTACCACAACACATTCCTAT
ATCCAAACTCCAGGTACATAACTAGTCGAAATCTCTTTTAAATCTAGTCAAGAACTAGATACTTAACCTT
CATACTGCTTAGAGATAGCCTTTGAAGCTCTTATTTCGCTCTTTGTCTCACTCTCACCTTCCTCCTCCTC
CTCCAATCCTTTTTGCTCGGGACTAGTCCAAGACTAGTCAACGATTAGTATGCCGAGCATTCGCGATAAC
GATCTCCGAAAGTCCCCAGAGTACTGTCACTATCTCGAGGCAGTTAAGGACGGGGAGCTTACGCTGCCGG
ATTTCAAGATAGTAAGCCGACCCGACTAGCTTTAAGCCTAGTTACTGACTAGTCCACAGGACGACAATGG
CGTGCCTGATATCCATCCATATGAAGTCTACTGCCGAGTGAAGGGATGCCTCAAGCGTACAGTGAGTCTA
CTGCTATACTAGTTTCTGACTAGTTATTAACTAGTTGACAGGTTCCCTCTGCCAACAGAAACATATTGGT
CAAGCACTTGAAGGACAAGAACTCCCACGGCATGGAGTTTACATTGCACAATGGACCTCCCACTATGAAG
GAACTGATGGAGGCCAAAGGCAAGTCCTATCTAGATTACTTGGTGACTAGTCCCTGACTAGTCAAGTAGC
ATGGTATGAAGGCTTGTTTGAAGGCACTGTTCTCCCAACCCCGACTCCTACCAAGAAGCGCAAGCGAGCT
GCGTAAGTTTCTGTGAGTCTAACTAGTGTATTAGCTAATATATAGCAGCACCAAGTCCAAGGACCACAAT
ACTAAGGGTGTCGAGAATTCGTGAGTTTCTTCTCCCATTTCAACTAGTCCTTGACTAGTCACTAACTACT
TTGCAGCAACGAGGGTGAAGCTGGAAATGATCAGGACAATGGCGAGGGCCCGTAAGTACAGCCATTCAAT
GCAGACTAGTTGCTAACTAATCTGTGACTAGTTCAAGTGGTCCGTACGCCGTGCATACCCCTGTGACTGG
TAGGAATTTGAGCAAGCCTGTCTTGCCGCGCGATGAGAAAGGAAAGGCAAGTTACATTCAGCCCCGTACC
TAGGATCAGTGCTAATTTATAACCTCTAGCCACTCTTTATGCAGATCCGCCGTGAGGGTAGCAAGGCAGC
TAAATCAGCTGGTGAGAAAGGAACCATACCCTGCAAGACCTGTCGCAACGCAAAGGGCAAAGGTAAGCTA
TCCAAGCTAGTTTGGGACTAGATTCTAACTAGTCTCAGCACCGTGTGGTTCAAAGCCATATTGCGAGTTT
TGGCGCTTTTTCTCATCGATTGACGAGGCAAAGGGAGCGAGTATGCAACCTCGTAAGTCAGACTCAGACA
AAGACCAACTAGTTATTGACCAGTCATCTAGAAGGCTCTGTTGTGGATCTTGAGGCCCTGGAGAGTTCCT
CCAACAATCCGGAGACAAGCAAGTCCTCGTCGGACTAGTCACTAACTAGACTCTAACTAGTTGCAGACAT
GGATAATGCAAAAGAGACAAGCAATGAAGAAAGTGGTAAGACATTTCTCCTTTGTGGTTCTGGACTAGTC
TTTGACTAGTCACAGTCTTAAACAAGGAAAATGAGCATGAAAATGAGGAGGAAAAGGCTGCTGAGCCCGA
GGAAGTGCAGGGTGATGGCAGACATGGTAGGTTAATACCTTGTTAGTTATTGCTAGTCACTGACTAGTCA
ATAACTAGTCTCTGAACACCTTGCAATCACTCCGTTTGCGCAGCTGAACAGTGGTGAGGATAATAGTAGT
AAGTTATTCTAGCTTCAGAGTTATAGGAGACTAGATACTAACTAGTATTAGTTGCAACTAACCTGG
Features (pLannotate 1.2.2; 7 found; start..end, strand, type, name):
    546..1190    -  CDS            URA3 (fragment): PYRF_YEAST - Experimental evidence at protein level: Swiss-Prot protein existence level 1. From Saccharomyces cerevisiae (strain ATCC 204508 / S288c) (Baker's yeast).
   2593..2685    -  CDS            lacI (fragment): lac repressor; lacI; The lac repressor binds to the lac operator to inhibit transcription in E. coli. This inhibition can be relieved by adding lactose or isopropyl-β-D-thiogalactopyranoside (IPTG).
   2868..3456    -  rep_origin     ori: high-copy-number ColE1/pMB1/pBR322/pUC origin of replication
   3682..4542    -  CDS            AmpR: β-lactamase; bla; confers resistance to ampicillin, carbenicillin, and related antibiotics
   4543..4647    -  promoter       AmpR promoter: bla
   4674..4690    +  rep_origin     f1 ori (fragment): f1 bacteriophage origin of replication; arrow indicates direction of (+) strand synthesis
   4712..461     +  rep_origin     AMA1 (fragment) (across the origin): replication origin from Aspergillus nidulans (Aleksenko and Clutterbuck, 1996)
