[The description below was written by a language model from this plasmid's Addgene catalogue record and pLannotate feature annotations shown in this document.]
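Description:
pMST1211_BB2_E_AB_pcoxA:pyrGtrunc_AMA1_2.8 is a roughly 7.07 kb ampicillin-selected plasmid built on the BB2_L_AB_syn_BbsI backbone, a second-level ("BB2") vector from a modular cloning toolkit for pathway assembly and gene integration in Aspergillus niger. In E. coli it is maintained through a high-copy ColE1/pUC-type origin and the β-lactamase gene with its native promoter. Small remnants of lacI and the f1 origin are also detected, and these appear to be backbone leftovers rather than functional elements. Although catalogued as a bacterial expression vector, its payload is aimed at the filamentous fungus.

The insert is a 679 bp truncated copy of the A. niger pyrG gene, covering only the 5′ region. pyrG encodes orotidine-5′-phosphate decarboxylase, which explains why automated annotation labels this segment as a fragment of its yeast homologue URA3. The plasmid name indicates that the fragment is placed behind the coxA promoter (pcoxA), though that promoter is not annotated in either feature table. Because the marker is incomplete, it cannot by itself restore uridine/uracil prototrophy. In a split-marker strategy, a functional gene arises only when the fragment recombines with the complementary part of pyrG. The plasmid also carries an approximately 2.8 kb fragment of AMA1, the Aspergillus nidulans sequence that supports autonomous plasmid replication in Aspergillus species.

The record describes the construct as a BB2 with a split pyrG marker for homologous integration with linker AB, used as a negative control; it does not spell out the exact control logic. The depositor and sequencing-derived records differ by only a few bases and in orientation, and they show the same set of features.
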