Addgene plasmid #90285: pMST1211_BB2_E_AB_pcoxA:pyrGtrunc_AMA1_2.8
Purpose: BB2 with split pyrG marker for homologous integration with linker AB (negative control)
Depositing lab: Michael Sauer. Depositing organization: Universitaet fur Bodenkultur Wien (BOKU-WIEN). Publication: An efficient tool for metabolic pathway construction and gene integration for Aspergillus niger. Sarkari P, Marx H, Blumhoff ML, Mattanovich D, Sauer M, Steiger MG. Bioresour Technol. 2017 May 4. pii: S0960-8524(17)30643-0. doi: 10.1016/j.biortech.2017.05.004. PubMed 28533066.
Backbone
  Vector backbone: BB2_L_AB_syn_BbsI
  Backbone size w/o insert (bp): 2215
  Total vector size (bp): 7070
  Vector type: Bacterial Expression
Growth in bacteria
  Bacterial resistance: Ampicillin, 100 μg/mL
  Growth temperature: 37°C
  Growth strain: DH5alpha
  Copy number: Unknown
Gene/Insert
  Gene/Insert name: pyrGtrunc
  Species: A .niger
  Insert size (bp): 679
  Mutation: truncated version of pyrG gene (sequence is from 5' region)
  Cloning method: Unknown
  Sequencing primers: 5′ CATTAATGCAGCTGGCAC; 3′ GGTTATTGTCTCATGAGCGG
Terms and licenses: Academic/Nonprofit Terms; Industry Terms: Not Available to Industry
How to cite: pMST1211_BB2_E_AB_pcoxA:pyrGtrunc_AMA1_2.8 was a gift from Michael Sauer (Addgene plasmid # 90285 ; http://n2t.net/addgene:90285 ; RRID:Addgene_90285)
